>Addgene plasmid #58154 | mPA-GFP-mPlum-FRET-10 | addgene full sequence | sequence record 173172 | Addgene NGS Result
ATGGTGAGCAAGGGCGAGGAGCTGTTCACCGGGGTGGTGCCCATCCTGGTCGAGCTGGACGGCGACGTAA
ACGGCCACAAGTTCAGCGTGTCCGGCGAGGGCGAGGGCGATGCCACCTACGGCAAGCTGACCCTGAAGTT
CATCTGCACCACCGGCAAGCTGCCCGTGCCCTGGCCCACCCTCGTGACCACCTTCAGCTACGGCGTGCAG
TGCTTCAGCCGCTACCCCGACCACATGAAGCAGCACGACTTCTTCAAGTCCGCCATGCCCGAAGGCTACG
TCCAGGAGCGCACCATCTTCTTCAAGGACGACGGCAACTACAAGACCCGCGCCGAGGTGAAGTTCGAGGG
CGACACCCTGGTGAACCGCATCGAGCTGAAGGGCATCGACTTCAAGGAGGACGGCAACATCCTGGGGCAC
AAGCTGGAGTACAACTACAACAGCCACAACGTCTATATCATGGCCGACAAGCAGAAGAACGGCATCAAGG
CCAACTTCAAGATCCGCCACAACATCGAGGACGGCAGCGTGCAGCTCGCCGACCACTACCAGCAGAACAC
CCCCATCGGCGACGGCCCCGTGCTGCTGCCCGACAACCACTACCTGAGCCACCAGTCCAAGCTGAGCAAA
GACCCCAACGAGAAGCGCGATCACATGGTCCTGCTGGAGTTCGTGACCGCCGCCGGGATCACTCTCGGCA
TGGACGAGCTGTACAAGTCCGGACTCAGATCCCCACCGGTCGCCACCATGGTGAGCAAGGGCGAGGAGGT
CATCAAGGAGTTCATGCGCTTCAAGGAGCACATGGAGGGCTCCGTGAACGGCCACGAGTTCGAGATCGAG
GGCGAGGGCGAGGGCCGCCCCTACGAGGGCACCCAGACCGCCAGGCTGAAGGTGACCAAGGGTGGCCCCC
TGCCCTTCGCCTGGGACATCCTGTCCCCTCAGATCATGTACGGCTCCAAGGCCTACGTGAAGCACCCCGC
CGACATCCCCGACTACTTGAAGCTGTCCTTCCCCGAGGGCTTCAAGTGGGAGCGCGTGATGAACTTCGAG
GACGGCGGCGTGGTGACCGTGACCCAGGACTCCTCCCTGCAGGACGGCGAGTTCATCTACAAGGTGAAGG
TGCGCGGCACCAACTTCCCCTCCGACGGCCCCGTAATGCAGAAGAAGACCATGGGCTGGGAGGCCTCCTC
CGAGCGGATGTACCCCGAGGACGGCGCCCTGAAGGGCGAGATGAAGATGAGGCTGAGGCTGAAGGACGGC
GGCCACTACGACGCCGAGGTCAAGACCACCTACATGGCCAAGAAGCCCGTGCAGCTGCCCGGCGCCTACA
AGACCGACATCAAGCTGGACATCACCTCCCACAACGAGGACTACACCATCGTGGAACAGTACGAGCGCGC
CGAGGGCCGCCACTCCACCGGCGCCTAAGCGGCCGCGACTCTAGATCATAATCAGCCATACCACATTTGT
AGAGGTTTTACTTGCTTTAAAAAACCTCCCACACCTCCCCCTGAACCTGAAACATAAAATGAATGCAATT
GTTGTTGTTAACTTGTTTATTGCAGCTTATAATGGTTACAAATAAAGCAATAGCATCACAAATTTCACAA
ATAAAGCATTTTTTTCACTGCATTCTAGTTGTGGTTTGTCCAAACTCATCAATGTATCTTAAGGCGTAAA
TTGTAAGCGTTAATATTTTGTTAAAATTCGCGTTAAATTTTTGTTAAATCAGCTCATTTTTTAACCAATA
GGCCGAAATCGGCAAAATCCCTTATAAATCAAAAGAATAGACCGAGATAGGGT
[37 nt withheld, positions 1804-1840]
AAAGAACGTGGACTCCAACGTCAAAGG
[49 nt withheld, positions 1868-1916]
T
[91 nt withheld, positions 1918-2008]
G
[124 nt withheld, positions 2010-2133]
CAGGTGGCACTTTTCGGGGAAATGTGCGCGGAACCCCTATTTGTTTATTTTTCTAAATACATTCAAATAT
GTATCCGCTCATGAGACAATAACCCTGATAAATGCTTCAATAATATTGAAAAAGGAAGAGTCCTGAGGCG
GAAAGAACCAGCTGTGGAATGTGTGTCAGTTAGGGTGTGGAAAGTCCCCAGGCTCCCCAGCAGGCAGAAG
TATGCAAAGCATGCATCTCAATTAGTCAGCAACCAGGTGTGGAAAGTCCCCAGGCTCCCCAGCAGGCAGA
AGTATGCAAAGCATGCATCTCAATTAGTCAGCAACCATAGTCCCGCCCCTAACTCCGCCCATCCCGCCCC
TAACTCCGCCCAGTTCCGCCCATTCTCCGCCCCATGGCTGACTAATTTTTTTTATTTATGCAGAGGCCGA
GGCCGCCTCGGCCTCTGAGCTATTCCAGAAGTAGTGAGGAGGCTTTTTTGGAGGCCTAGGCTTTTGCAAA
GATCGATCAAGAGACAGGATGAGGATCGTTTCGCATGATTGAACAAGATGGATTGCACGCAGGTTCTCCG
GCCGCTTGGGTGGAGAGGCTATTCGGCTATGACTGGGCACAACAGACAATCGGCTGCTCTGATGCCGCCG
TGTTCCGGCTGTCAGCGCAGGGGCGCCCGGTTCTTTTTGTCAAGACCGACCTGTCCGGTGCCCTGAATGA
ACTGCAAGACGAGGCAGCGCGGCTATCGTGGCTGGCCACGACGGGCGTTCCTTGCGCAGCTGTGCTCGAC
GTTGTCACTGAAGCGGGAAGGGACTGGCTGCTATTGGGCGAAGTGCCGGGGCAGGATCTCCTGTCATCTC
ACCTTGCTCCTGCCGAGAAAGTATCCATCATGGCTGATGCAATGCGGCGGCTGCATACGCTTGATCCGGC
TACCTGCCCATTCGACCACCAAGCGAAACATCGCATCGAGCGAGCACGTACTCGGATGGAAGCCGGTCTT
GTCGATCAGGATGATCTGGACGAAGAGCATCAGGGGCTCGCGCCAGCCGAACTGTTCGCCAGGCTCAAGG
CGAGCATGCCCGACGGCGAGGATCTCGTCGTGACCCATGGCGATGCCTGCTTGCCGAATATCATGGTGGA
AAATGGCCGCTTTTCTGGATTCATCGACTGTGGCCGGCTGGGTGTGGCGGACCGCTATCAGGACATAGCG
TTGGCTACCCGTGATATTGCTGAAGAGCTTGGCGGCGAATGGGCTGACCGCTTCCTCGTGCTTTACGGTA
TCGCCGCTCCCGATTCGCAGCGCATCGCCTTCTATCGCCTTCTTGACGAGTTCTTCTGAGCGGGACTCTG
GGGTTCGAAATGACCGACCAAGCGACGCCCAACCTGCCATCACGAGATTTCGATTCCACCGCCGCCTTCT
ATGAAAGGTTGGGCTTCGGAATCGTTTTCCGGGACGCCGGCTGGATGATCCTCCAGCGCGGGGATCTCAT
GCTGGAGTTCTTCGCCCACCCTAGGGGGAGGCTAACTGAAACACGGAAGGAGACAATACCGGAAGGAACC
CGCGCTATGACGGCAATAAAAAGACAGAATAAAACGCACGGTGTTGGGTCGTTTGTTCATAAACGCGGGG
TTCGGTCCCAGGGCTGGCACTCTGTCGATACCCCACCGAGACCCCATTGGGGCCAATACGCCCGCGTTTC
TTCCTTTTCCCCACCCCACCCCCCAAGTTCGGGTGAAGGCCCAGGGCTCGCAGCCAACGTCGGGGCGGCA
GGCCCTGCCATAGCCTCAGGTTACTCATATATACTTTAGATTGATTTAAAACTTCATTTTTAATTTAAAA
GGATCTAGGTGAAGATCCTTTTTGATAATCTCATGACCAAAATCCCTTAACGTGAGTTTTCGTTCCACTG
AGCGTCAGACCCCGTAGAAAAGATCAAAGGATCTTCTTGAGATCCTTTTTTTCTGCGCGTAATCTGCTGC
TTGCAAACAAAAAAACCACCGCTACCAGCGGTGGTTTGTTTGCCGGATCAAGAGCTACCAACTCTTTTTC
CGAAGGTAACTGGCTTCAGCAGAGCGCAGATACCAAATACTGTTCTTCTAGTGTAGCCGTAGTTAGGCCA
CCACTTCAAGAACTCTGTAGCACCGCCTACATACCTCGCTCTGCTAATCCTGTTACCAGTGGCTGCTGCC
AGTGGCGATAAGTCGTGTCTTACCGGGTTGGACTCAAGACGATAGTTACCGGATAAGGCGCAGCGGTCGG
GCTGAACGGGGGGTTCGTGCACACAGCCCAGCTTGGAGCGAACGACCTACACCGAACTGAGATACCTACA
GCGTGAGCTATGAGAAAGCGCCACGCTTCCCGAAGGGAGAAAGGCGGACAGGTATCCGGTAAGCGGCAGG
GTCGGAACAGGAGAGCGCACGAGGGAGCTTCCAGGGGGAAACGCCTGGTATCTTTATAGTCCTGTCGGGT
TTCGCCACCTCTGACTTGAGCGTCGATTTTTGTGATGCTCGTCAGGGGGGCGGAGCCTATGGAAAAACGC
CAGCAACGCGGCCTTTTTACGGTTCCTGGCCTTTTGCTGGCCTTTTGCTCACATGTTCTTTCCTGCGTTA
TCCCCTGATTCTGTGGATAACCGTATTACCGCCATGCATTAGTTATTAATAGTAATCAATTACGGGGTCA
TTAGTTCATAGCCCATATATGGAGTTCCGCGTTACATAACTTACGGTAAATGGCCCGCCTGGCTGACCGC
CCAACGACCCCCGCCCATTGACGTCAATAATGACGTATGTTCCCATAGTAACGCCAATAGGGACTTTCCA
TTGACGTCAATGGGTGGAGTATTTACGGTAAACTGCCCACTTGGCAGTACATCAAGTGTATCATATGCCA
AGTACGCCCCCTATTGACGTCAATGACGGTAAATGGCCCGCCTGGCATTATGCCCAGTACATGACCTTAT
GGGACTTTCCTACTTGGCAGTACATCTACGTATTAGTCATCGCTATTACCATGGTGATGCGGTTTTGGCA
GTACATCAATGGGCGTGGATAGCGGTTTGACTCACGGGGATTTCCAAGTCTCCACCCCATTGACGTCAAT
GGGAGTTTGTTTTGGCACCAAAATCAACGGGACTTTCCAAAATGTCGTAACAACTCCGCCCCATTGACGC
AAATGGGCGGTAGGCGTGTACGGTGGGAGGTCTATATAAGCAGAGCTGGTTTAGTGAACCGTCAGATCCG
CTAGCGCTACCGGTCGCCACC
Features (pLannotate 1.2.2; 14 found; start..end, strand, type, name):
      1..717     +  CDS            mPA-GFP: mPA-GFP is a fluorescent protein published in 2002, derived from Aequorea victoria. It is reported to be a monomer.
    748..1425    +  CDS            mPlum: mPlum is a basic (constitutively fluorescent) red fluorescent protein published in 2004, derived from Discosoma sp.. It has low acid sensitivity.
   1444..1527    +  CDS            large T antigen (fragment): large T antigen from SV40 (simian virus 40)
   1550..1671    +  polyA_signal   SV40 poly(A) signal: SV40 polyadenylation signal
   1705..2133    -  rep_origin     f1 ori (sequence partly withheld): f1 bacteriophage origin of replication; arrow indicates direction of (+) strand synthesis
   2160..2264    +  promoter       AmpR promoter: bla
   2266..2623    +  promoter       SV40 promoter: SV40 enhancer and early promoter
   2658..3452    +  CDS            NeoR/KanR: aminoglycoside phosphotransferase from Tn5; aph(3')-II (or nptII); confers resistance to neomycin, kanamycin, and G418 (Geneticin®)
   3473..3625    +  CDS            ble (fragment): BLE_KLEPN - Experimental evidence at protein level: Swiss-Prot protein existence level 1. Binding protein with a strong affinity to the bleomycin family of antibiotics. Binds to CL990; an antimitotic-antibiotic compound. From Klebsiella pneumoniae.
   3684..3731    +  polyA_signal   HSV TK poly(A) signal: herpes simplex virus thymidine kinase polyadenylation signal (Cole and Stacy, 1985)
   3822..3838    -  polyA_signal   bGH poly(A) signal (fragment): bovine growth hormone polyadenylation signal
   4060..4648    +  rep_origin     ori: high-copy-number ColE1/pMB1/pBR322/pUC origin of replication
   4823..5126    +  enhancer       CMV enhancer: human cytomegalovirus immediate early enhancer
   5127..5330    +  promoter       CMV promoter: human cytomegalovirus (CMV) immediate early promoter
