[The description below was written by a language model from this plasmid's Addgene catalogue record and pLannotate feature annotations shown in this document.]
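Description:
mPA-GFP-mPlum-FRET-10 is a mammalian expression plasmid of about 5.4 kb that encodes a tandem fusion of two fluorescent proteins for use as a cytosolic FRET indicator. The catalogue lists the backbone as unknown and classes the entry as an empty backbone with no separate insert. The annotated layout nonetheless shows a familiar arrangement: a high-copy ColE1/pUC-type origin for propagation in E. coli, an f1 origin, and a single NeoR/KanR (Tn5 aminoglycoside phosphotransferase) gene. This gene is preceded by both a bacterial bla promoter and the SV40 enhancer/early promoter and is followed by the HSV TK polyadenylation signal. The dual-promoter arrangement lets the one marker give kanamycin resistance in bacteria and G418 resistance in mammalian cells. The short ble, bGH poly(A) and SV40 large T antigen hits are fragmentary annotations and do not appear to represent functional units.

The payload is driven by the human CMV immediate-early enhancer and promoter, which on the circular map lie just upstream of the first coding sequence. The first coding sequence is mPA-GFP, a monomeric photoactivatable GFP derived from Aequorea victoria. It is separated by a 30-nucleotide gap from mPlum, a far-red Discosoma-derived protein, and this gap is consistent with a short linker, possibly the source of the "10" in the name, though the record does not say so. The SV40 poly(A) signal terminates the transcript. Recorded excitation/emission values are 504/517 nm for the green partner and 590/649 nm for mPlum. With no targeting sequence annotated, the fusion is expected to be cytosolic, as the record states. The depositor describes it as a FRET indicator for live and fixed cells, so it would suit use as a linked donor–acceptor reference construct for this fluorophore pair.
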