Addgene plasmid #58154: mPA-GFP-mPlum-FRET-10
Purpose: (Empty Backbone) Localization: Cytosolic FRET, Excitation: 504 / 590, Emission: 517 / 649
Depositing lab: Michael Davidson. Depositing organization: Florida State University, Tallahassee.
Backbone
  Vector backbone: Unknown
  Vector type: Mammalian Expression
  Selectable markers: Neomycin (select with G418)
  Tag / fusion protein: mPA-GFP; mPlum
Growth in bacteria
  Bacterial resistance: Kanamycin, 50 μg/mL
  Growth temperature: 37°C
  Growth strain: DH5alpha
  Copy number: High Copy
Gene/Insert
  Gene/Insert name: None
  Tag / fusion protein: mPA-GFP; mPlum
Terms and licenses: Academic/Nonprofit Terms; Industry Terms: Not Available to Industry
Depositor comments: FRET Indicator - Live and Fixed Cells. Excitation = 504 / 590; Emission = 517 / 649
How to cite: mPA-GFP-mPlum-FRET-10 was a gift from Michael Davidson (Addgene plasmid # 58154 ; http://n2t.net/addgene:58154 ; RRID:Addgene_58154)
